Addgene plasmid #49886: EGFP-Rab4BQ67L
Purpose: expresses EGFP-Rab4BQ67L in mammalina cells
Depositing lab: Marci Scidmore. Depositing organization: Cornell University.
Backbone
  Vector backbone: EGFP C2
  Backbone manufacturer: Clontech
  Backbone size w/o insert (bp): 4700
  Total vector size (bp): 5300
  Vector type: Mammalian Expression
  Selectable markers: Neomycin (select with G418)
Growth in bacteria
  Bacterial resistance: Kanamycin, 50 μg/mL
  Growth temperature: 37°C
  Growth strain: DH5alpha
  Copy number: High Copy
Gene/Insert
  Gene/Insert name: Rab4B
  Species: H. sapiens (human)
  Insert size (bp): 600
  Mutation: Glutamine 67 to Leucine
  GenBank ID: AF498935
  Entrez Gene: RAB4B (a.k.a. PP1596)
  Promoter: CMV
  Tag / fusion protein: EGFP (N terminal on insert)
  Cloning method: Restriction Enzyme; 5′ cloning site EcoRI (not destroyed); 3′ cloning site XhoI/SalI (destroyed during cloning)
  Sequencing primers: 5′ EGFP C (CATGGTCCTGCTGGAGTTCGTG)
Resource information
  A portion of this plasmid was derived from a plasmid made by: cDNA Rab4B derived from pCDNA3.1+Rab4B (purchased from MIssouri S&T cDNA Resource Center)
Terms and licenses: Academic/Nonprofit Terms; Industry Terms: Not Available to Industry
How to cite: EGFP-Rab4BQ67L was a gift from Marci Scidmore (Addgene plasmid # 49886)
