[The description below was written by a language model from this plasmid's Addgene catalogue record and pLannotate feature annotations shown in this document.]
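Description:
EGFP-Rab4BQ67L is a mammalian expression plasmid built on the Clontech EGFP C2 backbone that produces human RAB4B carrying a glutamine-67-to-leucine substitution, fused at its N terminus to EGFP. The catalogue lists a total size of about 5.3 kb, and the deposited full sequence is 5,376 nt. In bacteria the plasmid replicates from a high-copy ColE1/pUC-type origin and is selected with kanamycin. An f1 phage origin is also present. A single Tn5 NeoR/KanR (aminoglycoside phosphotransferase) gene provides both selections: a bacterial bla-type promoter drives it in E. coli, and the adjacent SV40 enhancer/early promoter drives it in mammalian cells for G418 selection, with an HSV TK polyadenylation signal downstream. The short annotated fragments of ble, SV40 large T antigen and bGH poly(A) appear to be partial backbone matches rather than functional elements.

The expression cassette consists of the CMV immediate-early enhancer and promoter, the EGFP coding sequence, a short stretch of multiple cloning site acting as linker, the RAB4B open reading frame (about 640 bp), and the SV40 poly(A) signal. The insert was cloned by restriction digestion, retaining EcoRI at the 5′ junction and destroying the XhoI/SalI junction at the 3′ end. The cDNA was derived from a pcDNA3.1+ Rab4B clone. RAB4B is a small GTPase that cycles between GTP- and GDP-bound states and is implicated in vesicular traffic. Substitutions at this conserved glutamine in Rab proteins are generally used to impair GTP hydrolysis and favour the active form, although the record does not state this for Q67L. The stated purpose is simply expression of the fluorescent fusion in mammalian cells, which allows the mutant Rab to be visualised in transfected cells.
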