Features (pLannotate 1.2.2; 16 found; start..end, strand, type, name):
     61..364     +  enhancer       CMV enhancer: human cytomegalovirus immediate early enhancer
    365..568     +  promoter       CMV promoter: human cytomegalovirus (CMV) immediate early promoter
    613..1329    +  CDS            EGFP: EGFP is a basic (constitutively fluorescent) green fluorescent protein published in 1996, derived from Aequorea victoria. It is reported to be a rapidly-maturing weak dimer with moderate acid sensitivity.
   1335..1368    +  misc_feature   MCS (fragment): multiple cloning site
   1372..2010    +  CDS            RAB4B: RAB4B_HUMAN - Experimental evidence at protein level: Swiss-Prot protein existence level 1. Small GTPase which cycles between an active GTP-bound and an inactive GDP-bound state (By similarity). Protein transport. Probably involved in vesicular traffic (By similarity). Acts as a regulator of platelet alpha-granule release during activation and aggregation of platelets (By similarity). From Homo sapiens (Human).
   2015..2040    +  misc_feature   MCS (fragment): multiple cloning site
   2057..2141    +  CDS            large T antigen (fragment): large T antigen from SV40 (simian virus 40)
   2164..2285    +  polyA_signal   SV40 poly(A) signal: SV40 polyadenylation signal
   2319..2747    -  rep_origin     f1 ori (sequence partly withheld): f1 bacteriophage origin of replication; arrow indicates direction of (+) strand synthesis
   2774..2878    +  promoter       AmpR promoter: bla
   2880..3237    +  promoter       SV40 promoter: SV40 enhancer and early promoter
   3272..4066    +  CDS            NeoR/KanR: aminoglycoside phosphotransferase from Tn5; aph(3')-II (or nptII); confers resistance to neomycin, kanamycin, and G418 (Geneticin®)
   4087..4239    +  CDS            ble (fragment): BLE_KLEPN - Experimental evidence at protein level: Swiss-Prot protein existence level 1. Binding protein with a strong affinity to the bleomycin family of antibiotics. Binds to CL990; an antimitotic-antibiotic compound. From Klebsiella pneumoniae.
   4298..4345    +  polyA_signal   HSV TK poly(A) signal: herpes simplex virus thymidine kinase polyadenylation signal (Cole and Stacy, 1985)
   4436..4452    -  polyA_signal   bGH poly(A) signal (fragment): bovine growth hormone polyadenylation signal
   4674..5262    +  rep_origin     ori: high-copy-number ColE1/pMB1/pBR322/pUC origin of replication
>Addgene plasmid #49886 | EGFP-Rab4BQ67L | depositor full sequence | sequence record 74409 | EGFP-Rab4BQ67L sequence 5376 bps
TAGTTATTAATAGTAATCAATTACGGGGTCATTAGTTCATAGCCCATATATGGAGTTCCGCGTTACATAA
CTTACGGTAAATGGCCCGCCTGGCTGACCGCCCAACGACCCCCGCCCATTGACGTCAATAATGACGTATG
TTCCCATAGTAACGCCAATAGGGACTTTCCATTGACGTCAATGGGTGGAGTATTTACGGTAAACTGCCCA
CTTGGCAGTACATCAAGTGTATCATATGCCAAGTACGCCCCCTATTGACGTCAATGACGGTAAATGGCCC
GCCTGGCATTATGCCCAGTACATGACCTTATGGGACTTTCCTACTTGGCAGTACATCTACGTATTAGTCA
TCGCTATTACCATGGTGATGCGGTTTTGGCAGTACATCAATGGGCGTGGATAGCGGTTTGACTCACGGGG
ATTTCCAAGTCTCCACCCCATTGACGTCAATGGGAGTTTGTTTTGGCACCAAAATCAACGGGACTTTCCA
AAATGTCGTAACAACTCCGCCCCATTGACGCAAATGGGCGGTAGGCGTGTACGGTGGGAGGTCTATATAA
GCAGAGCTGGTTTAGTGAACCGTCAGATCCGCTAGCGCTACCGGTCGCCACCATGGTGAGCAAGGGCGAG
GAGCTGTTCACCGGGGTGGTGCCCATCCTGGTCGAGCTGGACGGCGACGTAAACGGCCACAAGTTCAGCG
TGTCCGGCGAGGGCGAGGGCGATGCCACCTACGGCAAGCTGACCCTGAAGTTCATCTGCACCACCGGCAA
GCTGCCCGTGCCCTGGCCCACCCTCGTGACCACCCTGACCTACGGCGTGCAGTGCTTCAGCCGCTACCCC
GACCACATGAAGCAGCACGACTTCTTCAAGTCCGCCATGCCCGAAGGCTACGTCCAGGAGCGCACCATCT
TCTTCAAGGACGACGGCAACTACAAGACCCGCGCCGAGGTGAAGTTCGAGGGCGACACCCTGGTGAACCG
CATCGAGCTGAAGGGCATCGACTTCAAGGAGGACGGCAACATCCTGGGGCACAAGCTGGAGTACAACTAC
AACAGCCACAACGTCTATATCATGGCCGACAAGCAGAAGAACGGCATCAAGGTGAACTTCAAGATCCGCC
ACAACATCGAGGACGGCAGCGTGCAGCTCGCCGACCACTACCAGCAGAACACCCCCATCGGCGACGGCCC
CGTGCTGCTGCCCGACAACCACTACCTGAGCACCCAGTCCGCCCTGAGCAAAGACCCCAACGAGAAGCGC
GATCACATGGTCCTGCTGGAGTTCGTGACCGCCGCCGGGATCACTCTCGGCATGGACGAGCTGTACAAGT
CCGGCCGGACTCAGATCTCGAGCTCAAGCTTCGAATTCACCATGGCTGAGACCTACGACTTCCTCTTCAA
ATTCCTGGTGATTGGCAGTGCAGGAACTGGCAAATCATGTCTCCTTCATCAGTTCATTGAGAATAAGTTC
AAACAGGACTCCAACCACACAATCGGCGTGGAGTTTGGATCCCGGGTGGTCAACGTGGGTGGGAAGACTG
TGAAGCTACAGATTTGGGACACGGCTGGCCTGGAGCGGTTTCGGTCAGTGACGCGGAGTTATTACCGAGG
GGCGGCTGGAGCCCTGCTGGTGTACGACATCACCAGCCGGGAGACATACAACTCACTGGCTGCCTGGCTG
ACGGATGCCCGCACCCTGGCCAGCCCCAACATCGTGGTCATCCTCTGTGGCAACAAGAAGGACCTGGACC
CTGAGCGGGAGGTCACTTTCCTGGAGGCCTCCCGCTTTGCCCAGGAGAATGAGCTGATGTTCCTGGAGAC
CAGCGCTCTCACAGGCGAGAACGTGGAGGAGGCGTTCCTCAAGTGTGCCCGCACTATCCTCAACAAGATT
GACTCAGGCGAGCTAGACCCGGAGAGGATGGGCTCTGGCATTCAGTACGGGGATGCGTCCCTCCGCCAGC
TTCGGCAGCCTCGGAGTGCCCAGGCCGTGGCCCCTCAGCCGTGTGGCTGCTGACTCGACGGTACCGCGGG
CCCGGGATCCACCGGATCTAGATAACTGATCATAATCAGCCATACCACATTTGTAGAGGTTTTACTTGCT
TTAAAAAACCTCCCACACCTCCCCCTGAACCTGAAACATAAAATGAATGCAATTGTTGTTGTTAACTTGT
TTATTGCAGCTTATAATGGTTACAAATAAAGCAATAGCATCACAAATTTCACAAATAAAGCATTTTTTTC
ACTGCATTCTAGTTGTGGTTTGTCCAAACTCATCAATGTATCTTAACGCGTAAATTGTAAGCGTTAATAT
TTTGTTAAAATTCGCGTTAAATTTTTGTTAAATCAGCTCATTTTTTAACCAATAGGCCGAAATCGGCAAA
ATCCCTTATAAATCAAAAGAATAGACCGAGATAGGGT
[37 nt withheld, positions 2418-2454]
AAAGAACGTGGACTCCAACGTCAAAGG
[49 nt withheld, positions 2482-2530]
T
[91 nt withheld, positions 2532-2622]
G
[124 nt withheld, positions 2624-2747]
CAGGTGGCACTTTTCGGGGAAATGTGCGCGGAACCCCTATTTGTTTATTTTTCTAAATACATTCAAATAT
GTATCCGCTCATGAGACAATAACCCTGATAAATGCTTCAATAATATTGAAAAAGGAAGAGTCCTGAGGCG
GAAAGAACCAGCTGTGGAATGTGTGTCAGTTAGGGTGTGGAAAGTCCCCAGGCTCCCCAGCAGGCAGAAG
TATGCAAAGCATGCATCTCAATTAGTCAGCAACCAGGTGTGGAAAGTCCCCAGGCTCCCCAGCAGGCAGA
AGTATGCAAAGCATGCATCTCAATTAGTCAGCAACCATAGTCCCGCCCCTAACTCCGCCCATCCCGCCCC
TAACTCCGCCCAGTTCCGCCCATTCTCCGCCCCATGGCTGACTAATTTTTTTTATTTATGCAGAGGCCGA
GGCCGCCTCGGCCTCTGAGCTATTCCAGAAGTAGTGAGGAGGCTTTTTTGGAGGCCTAGGCTTTTGCAAA
GATCGATCAAGAGACAGGATGAGGATCGTTTCGCATGATTGAACAAGATGGATTGCACGCAGGTTCTCCG
GCCGCTTGGGTGGAGAGGCTATTCGGCTATGACTGGGCACAACAGACAATCGGCTGCTCTGATGCCGCCG
TGTTCCGGCTGTCAGCGCAGGGGCGCCCGGTTCTTTTTGTCAAGACCGACCTGTCCGGTGCCCTGAATGA
ACTGCAAGACGAGGCAGCGCGGCTATCGTGGCTGGCCACGACGGGCGTTCCTTGCGCAGCTGTGCTCGAC
GTTGTCACTGAAGCGGGAAGGGACTGGCTGCTATTGGGCGAAGTGCCGGGGCAGGATCTCCTGTCATCTC
ACCTTGCTCCTGCCGAGAAAGTATCCATCATGGCTGATGCAATGCGGCGGCTGCATACGCTTGATCCGGC
TACCTGCCCATTCGACCACCAAGCGAAACATCGCATCGAGCGAGCACGTACTCGGATGGAAGCCGGTCTT
GTCGATCAGGATGATCTGGACGAAGAGCATCAGGGGCTCGCGCCAGCCGAACTGTTCGCCAGGCTCAAGG
CGAGCATGCCCGACGGCGAGGATCTCGTCGTGACCCATGGCGATGCCTGCTTGCCGAATATCATGGTGGA
AAATGGCCGCTTTTCTGGATTCATCGACTGTGGCCGGCTGGGTGTGGCGGACCGCTATCAGGACATAGCG
TTGGCTACCCGTGATATTGCTGAAGAGCTTGGCGGCGAATGGGCTGACCGCTTCCTCGTGCTTTACGGTA
TCGCCGCTCCCGATTCGCAGCGCATCGCCTTCTATCGCCTTCTTGACGAGTTCTTCTGAGCGGGACTCTG
GGGTTCGAAATGACCGACCAAGCGACGCCCAACCTGCCATCACGAGATTTCGATTCCACCGCCGCCTTCT
ATGAAAGGTTGGGCTTCGGAATCGTTTTCCGGGACGCCGGCTGGATGATCCTCCAGCGCGGGGATCTCAT
GCTGGAGTTCTTCGCCCACCCTAGGGGGAGGCTAACTGAAACACGGAAGGAGACAATACCGGAAGGAACC
CGCGCTATGACGGCAATAAAAAGACAGAATAAAACGCACGGTGTTGGGTCGTTTGTTCATAAACGCGGGG
TTCGGTCCCAGGGCTGGCACTCTGTCGATACCCCACCGAGACCCCATTGGGGCCAATACGCCCGCGTTTC
TTCCTTTTCCCCACCCCACCCCCCAAGTTCGGGTGAAGGCCCAGGGCTCGCAGCCAACGTCGGGGCGGCA
GGCCCTGCCATAGCCTCAGGTTACTCATATATACTTTAGATTGATTTAAAACTTCATTTTTAATTTAAAA
GGATCTAGGTGAAGATCCTTTTTGATAATCTCATGACCAAAATCCCTTAACGTGAGTTTTCGTTCCACTG
AGCGTCAGACCCCGTAGAAAAGATCAAAGGATCTTCTTGAGATCCTTTTTTTCTGCGCGTAATCTGCTGC
TTGCAAACAAAAAAACCACCGCTACCAGCGGTGGTTTGTTTGCCGGATCAAGAGCTACCAACTCTTTTTC
CGAAGGTAACTGGCTTCAGCAGAGCGCAGATACCAAATACTGTCCTTCTAGTGTAGCCGTAGTTAGGCCA
CCACTTCAAGAACTCTGTAGCACCGCCTACATACCTCGCTCTGCTAATCCTGTTACCAGTGGCTGCTGCC
AGTGGCGATAAGTCGTGTCTTACCGGGTTGGACTCAAGACGATAGTTACCGGATAAGGCGCAGCGGTCGG
GCTGAACGGGGGGTTCGTGCACACAGCCCAGCTTGGAGCGAACGACCTACACCGAACTGAGATACCTACA
GCGTGAGCTATGAGAAAGCGCCACGCTTCCCGAAGGGAGAAAGGCGGACAGGTATCCGGTAAGCGGCAGG
GTCGGAACAGGAGAGCGCACGAGGGAGCTTCCAGGGGGAAACGCCTGGTATCTTTATAGTCCTGTCGGGT
TTCGCCACCTCTGACTTGAGCGTCGATTTTTGTGATGCTCGTCAGGGGGGCGGAGCCTATGGAAAAACGC
CAGCAACGCGGCCTTTTTACGGTTCCTGGCCTTTTGCTGGCCTTTTGCTCACATGTTCTTTCCTGCGTTA
TCCCCTGATTCTGTGGATAACCGTATTACCGCCATGCAT
