>Addgene plasmid #49886 | EGFP-Rab4BQ67L | addgene partial sequence | sequence record 77374 | EGFP-C 5'-CATGGTCCTGCTGGAGTTCGTG-3'
CTCTCGGCATGGACGAGCTGTACAAGTCCGGCCGGACTCAGATCTCGAGCTCAAGCTTCGAATTCACCAT
GGCTGAGACCTACGACTTCCTCTTCAAATTCCTGGTGATTGGCAGTGCAGGAACTGGCAAATCATGTCTC
CTTCATCAGTTCATTGAGAATAAGTTCAAACAGGACTCCAACCACACAATCGGCGTGGAGTTTGGATCCC
GGGTGGTCAACGTGGGTGGGAAGACTGTGAAGCTACAGATTTGGGACACGGCTGGCCTGGAGCGGTTTCG
GTCAGTGACGCGGAGTTATTACCGAGGGGCGGCTGGAGCCCTGCTGGTGTACGACATCACCAGCCGGGAG
ACATACAACTCACTGGCTGCCTGGCTGACGGATGCCCGCACCCTGGCCAGCCCCAACATCGTGGTCATCC
TCTGTGGCAACAAGAAGGACCTGGACCCTGAGCGGGAGGTCACTTTCCTGGAGGCCTCCCGCTTTGCCCA
GGAGAATGAGCTGATGTTCCTGGAGACCAGCGCTCTCACAGGCGAGAACGTGGAGGAGGCGTTCCTCAAG
TGTGCCCGCACTATCCTCAACAAGATTGACTCAGGCGAGCTAGACCCGGAGAGGATGGGCTCTGGCATTC
AGTACGGGGATGCGTCCCTCCGCCAGCTTCGGCAGCCTCGGAGTGCCCAGGCCGTGGCCCCTCAGCCGTG
TGGCTGCTGACTCGACGGTACCGCGGGCCCGGGATCCACCGGATCTAGATAACTGATCATAATCAGCCAT
ACCACATTTGTAGAGGTTTTACTTGCTTTAAAAAACCTCCCACACCTCCCCCTGAACCTGAAACATAAAA
TGAATGCAATTGTTGTTGTTAACTTGTTTATTGCAGCTTATAATGGTTACAAATAAAGCAATAGCATCAC
AAATTTCACAAATAAAGCATTTTTTTCACTGCATTCTAGTTGTGGTTTGTCCAAACTCATCAATGTATCT
TAACGCGTA
